>Addgene plasmid #228030 | pENTR223 Rab11A WT-STOP | addgene full sequence | sequence record 450384 | Addgene NGS Result
TTGAGATCCTTTTTTTCTGCGCGTAATCTGCTGCTTGCAAACAAAAAAACCACCGCTACCAGCGGTGGTT
TGTTTGCCGGATCAAGAGCTACCAACTCTTTTTCCGAAGGTAACTGGCTTCAGCAGAGCGCAGATACCAA
ATACTGTTCTTCTAGTGTAGCCGTAGTTAGGCCACCACTTCAAGAACTCTGTAGCACCGCCTACATACCT
CGCTCTGCTAATCCTGTTACCAGTGGCTGCTGCCAGTGGCGATAAGTCGTGTCTTACCGGGTTGGACTCA
AGACGATAGTTACCGGATAAGGCGCAGCGGTCGGGCTGAACGGGGGGTTCGTGCACACAGCCCAGCTTGG
AGCGAACGACCTACACCGAACTGAGATACCTACAGCGTGAGCTATGAGAAAGCGCCACGCTTCCCGAAGG
GAGAAAGGCGGACAGGTATCCGGTAAGCGGCAGGGTCGGAACAGGAGAGCGCACGAGGGAGCTTCCAGGG
GGAAACGCCTGGTATCTTTATAGTCCTGTCGGGTTTCGCCACCTCTGACTTGAGCGTCGATTTTTGTGAT
GCTCGTCAGGGGGGCGGAGCCTATGGAAAAACGCCAGCAACGCGGCCTTTTTACGGTTCCTGGCCTTTTG
CTGGCCTTTTGCTCACATGTTCTTTCCTGCGTTATCCCCTGATTCTGTGGATAACCGTATTACCGCCTTT
GAGTGAGCTGATACCGCTCGCCGCAGCCGAACGACCGAGCGCAGCGAGTCAGTGAGCGAGGAAGCGGAAG
AGCGCCCAATACGCAAACCGCCTCTCCCCGCGCGTTGGCCGATTCATTAATGCAGCTGGCACGACAGGTT
TCCCGACTGGAAAGCGGGCAGTGAGCGCAACGCAATTAATACGCGTACCGCTAGCCAGGAAGAGTTTGTA
GAAACGCAAAAAGGCCATCCGTCAGGATGGCCTTCTGCTTAGTTTGATGCCTGGCAGTTTATGGCGGGCG
TCCTGCCCGCCACCCTCCGGGCCGTTGCTTCACAACGTTCAAATCCGCTCCCGGCGGATTTGTCCTACTC
AGGAGAGCGTTCACCGACAAACAACAGATAAAACGAAAGGCCCAGTCTTCCGACTGAGCCTTTCGTTTTA
TTTGATGCCTGGCAGTTCCCTACTCTCGCGTTAACGCTAGCATGGATGTTTTCCCAGTCACGACGTTGTA
AAACGACGGCCAGTCTTAAGCTCGGGCCCCAAATAATGATTTTATTTTGACTGATAGTGACCTGTTCGTT
GCAACAAATTGATGAGCAATGCTTTTTTATAATGCCAACTTTGTACAAAAAAGTTGGCATGGGCACCCGC
GACGACGAGTACGACTACCTCTTTAAAGTTGTCCTTATTGGAGATTCTGGTGTTGGAAAGAGTAATCTCC
TGTCTCGATTTACTCGAAATGAGTTTAATCTGGAAAGCAAGAGCACCATTGGAGTAGAGTTTGCAACAAG
AAGCATCCAGGTTGATGGAAAAACAATAAAGGCACAGATATGGGACACAGCAGGGCAAGAGCGATATCGA
GCTATAACATCAGCATATTATCGTGGAGCTGTAGGTGCCTTATTGGTTTATGACATTGCTAAACATCTCA
CATATGAAAATGTAGAGCGATGGCTGAAAGAACTGAGAGATCATGCTGATAGTAACATTGTTATCATGCT
TGTGGGCAATAAGAGTGATCTACGTCATCTCAGGGCAGTTCCTACAGATGAAGCAAGAGCTTTTGCAGAA
AAGAATGGTTTGTCATTCATTGAAACTTCGGCCCTAGACTCTACAAATGTAGAAGCTGCTTTTCAGACAA
TTTTAACAGAGATTTACCGCATTGTTTCTCAGAAGCAAATGTCAGACAGACGCGAAAATGACATGTCTCC
AAGCAACAATGTGGTTCCTATTCATGTTCCACCAACCACTGAAAACAAGCCAAAGGTGCAGTGCTGTCAG
AACATCTAACCAACTTTCTTGTACAAAGTTGGCATTATAAGAAAGCATTGCTTATCAATTTGTTGCAACG
AACAGGTCACTATCAGTCAAAATAAAATCATTATTTGCCATCCAGCTGATATCCCCTATAGTGAGTCGTA
TTACATGGTCATAGCTGTTTCCTGGCAGCTCTGGCCCGTGTCTCAAAATCTCTGATGTTACATTGCACAA
GATAAAAATATATCATCATGCCTCCTCTAGACCAGCCAGGACAGAAATGCCTCGACTTCGCTGCTACCCA
AGGTTGCCGGGTGACGCACACCGTGGAAACGGATGAAGGCACGAACCCAGTGGACATAAGCCTGTTCGGT
TCGTAAGCTGTAATGCAAGTAGCGTATGCGCTCACGCAACTGGTCCAGAACCTTGACCGAACGCAGCGGT
GGTAACGGCGCAGTGGCGGTTTTCATGGCTTGTTATGACTGTTTTTTTGGGGTACAGTCTATGCCTCGGG
CATCCAAGCAGCAAGCGCGTTACGCCGTGGGTCGATGTTTGATGTTATGGAGCAGCAACGATGTTACGCA
GCAGGGCAGTCGCCCTAAAACAAAGTTAAACATTATGAGGGAAGCGGTGATCGCCGAAGTATCGACTCAA
CTATCAGAGGTAGTTGGCGTCATCGAGCGCCATCTCGAACCGACGTTGCTGGCCGTACATTTGTACGGCT
CCGCAGTGGATGGCGGCCTGAAGCCACACAGTGATATTGATTTGCTGGTTACGGTGACCGTAAGGCTTGA
TGAAACAACGCGGCGAGCTTTGATCAACGACCTTTTGGAAACTTCGGCTTCCCCTGGAGAGAGCGAGATT
CTCCGCGCTGTAGAAGTCACCATTGTTGTGCACGACGACATCATTCCGTGGCGTTATCCAGCTAAGCGCG
AACTGCAATTTGGAGAATGGCAGCGCAATGACATTCTTGCAGGTATCTTCGAGCCAGCCACGATCGACAT
TGATCTGGCTATCTTGCTGACAAAAGCAAGAGAACATAGCGTTGCCTTGGTAGGTCCAGCGGCGGAGGAA
CTCTTTGATCCGGTTCCTGAACAGGATCTATTTGAGGCGCTAAATGAAACCTTAACGCTATGGAACTCGC
CGCCCGACTGGGCTGGCGATGAGCGAAATGTAGTGCTTACGTTGTCCCGCATTTGGTACAGCGCAGTAAC
CGGCAAAATCGCGCCGAAGGATGTCGCTGCCGACTGGGCAATGGAGCGCCTGCCGGCCCAGTATCAGCCC
GTCATACTTGAAGCTAGACAGGCTTATCTTGGACAAGAAGAAGATCGCTTGGCCTCGCGCGCAGATCAGT
TGGAAGAATTTGTCCACTACGTGAAAGGCGAGATCACCAAGGTAGTCGGCAAATAACCCTCGAGCCACCC
ATGACCAAAATCCCTTAACGTGAGTTACGCGTCGTTCCACTGAGCGTCAGACCCCGTAGAAAAGATCAAA
GGATCTTC
Features (pLannotate 1.2.2; 12 found; start..end, strand, type, name):
      1..589     +  rep_origin     ori: high-copy-number ColE1/pMB1/pBR322/pUC origin of replication
    772..864     +  CDS            lacI (fragment): lac repressor; lacI; The lac repressor binds to the lac operator to inhibit transcription in E. coli. This inhibition can be relieved by adding lactose or isopropyl-β-D-thiogalactopyranoside (IPTG).
    919..946     -  terminator     rrnB T2 terminator: transcription terminator T2 from the E. coli rrnB gene
   1078..1121    +  terminator     rrnB T1 terminator: Escherichia coli rrnB; transcription terminator T1 from the E. coli rrnB gene
   1168..1204    -  CDS            lacZα (fragment): LacZα fragment of β-galactosidase; lacZ fragment
   1221..1316    +  protein_bind   attL3: mutant version of attL; recombination site for the Gateway® LR reaction LR Clonase™
   1319..1966    +  CDS            RAB11A: RB11A_HUMAN - Also known as RAB11. Experimental evidence at protein level: Swiss-Prot protein existence level 1. The small GTPases Rab are key regulators of intracellular membrane trafficking, from the formation of transport vesicles to their fusion with membranes. Rabs cycle between an inactive GDP-bound form and an active GTP-bound form that is able to recruit to membranes different set of downstream effectors directly responsible for vesicle formation, movement, tethering and fusion. The small Rab GTPase RAB11A regulates endocytic recycling. Acts as a major regulator of membrane delivery du
   1971..2066    -  protein_bind   attL3: mutant version of attL; recombination site for the Gateway® LR reaction LR Clonase™
   2085..2103    -  promoter       T7 promoter: promoter for bacteriophage T7 RNA polymerase
   2293..2316    +  promoter       Pc promoter (fragment): intI1 (promoter lies within the coding sequence); class 1 integron promoter
   2492..2548    +  CDS            GmR (fragment): gentamycin acetyltransferase; aacC1; confers resistance to gentamycin
   2555..3346    +  CDS            SmR: aminoglycoside adenylyltransferase (Murphy, 1985); aadA; confers resistance to spectinomycin and streptomycin
