[The description below was written by a language model from this plasmid's Addgene catalogue record and pLannotate feature annotations shown in this document.]
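Description:
pENTR223 Rab11A WT-STOP is a Gateway entry-type plasmid (catalogued as a Gateway DONR vector) built on the pENTR223 backbone and carrying the wild-type human RAB11A coding sequence. It is a small bacterial shuttle construct of about 3.4 kb, maintained in E. coli at high copy through a ColE1/pUC-type origin and selected with spectinomycin. Resistance comes from an aadA aminoglycoside adenylyltransferase gene (SmR), which lies downstream of a class 1 integron Pc promoter fragment and a short remnant of a gentamicin resistance gene. Small lacI and lacZα fragments are also annotated as backbone remnants with no evident function here.

The RAB11A open reading frame is flanked on both sides by attL-type recombination sites in opposite orientation. The automated annotation labels both as attL3, although this may simply reflect its best match to the attL variants present. These sites allow LR Clonase-mediated transfer of the insert into a destination vector of choice. rrnB T1 and T2 terminators sit upstream of the cassette and insulate it from read-through transcription, while a T7 promoter lies just beyond the distal att site, pointing back toward the insert. The entry clone has no annotated promoter positioned to express the gene in the sense direction, so expression depends on the destination vector.

Because the ORF retains its stop codon, the clone suits untagged or N-terminally tagged expression but not C-terminal fusions. RAB11A encodes a small Rab GTPase that regulates endocytic recycling, so the plasmid serves as a source clone for building expression constructs used in membrane trafficking studies.
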