Addgene plasmid #228030: pENTR223 Rab11A WT-STOP
Purpose: DONR vector for shuttling Rab11A WT into DEST vector. Contains a STOP codon.
Depositing lab: Wade Harper. Depositing organization: Harvard Medical School.
Backbone
  Vector backbone: pENTR223
  Vector type: Gateway DONR
Growth in bacteria
  Bacterial resistance: Spectinomycin, 50 μg/mL
  Growth temperature: 37°C
  Growth strain: DH5alpha
  Copy number: High Copy
Gene/Insert
  Gene/Insert name: Rab11A
  Species: H. sapiens (human)
  Entrez Gene: RAB11A (a.k.a. YL8)
  Cloning method: Gateway Cloning
Terms and licenses: Academic/Nonprofit Terms; Industry Terms: Not Available to Industry
How to cite: pENTR223 Rab11A WT-STOP was a gift from Wade Harper (Addgene plasmid # 228030 ; http://n2t.net/addgene:228030 ; RRID:Addgene_228030)
