>Addgene plasmid #228030 | pENTR223 Rab11A WT-STOP | depositor partial sequence | sequence record 447455 | Rab11A-STOP
ATGGGCACCCGCGACGACGAGTACGACTACCTCTTTAAAGTTGTCCTTATTGGAGATTCTGGTGTTGGAA
AGAGTAATCTCCTGTCTCGATTTACTCGAAATGAGTTTAATCTGGAAAGCAAGAGCACCATTGGAGTAGA
GTTTGCAACAAGAAGCATCCAGGTTGATGGAAAAACAATAAAGGCACAGATATGGGACACAGCAGGGCAA
GAGCGATATCGAGCTATAACATCAGCATATTATCGTGGAGCTGTAGGTGCCTTATTGGTTTATGACATTG
CTAAACATCTCACATATGAAAATGTAGAGCGATGGCTGAAAGAACTGAGAGATCATGCTGATAGTAACAT
TGTTATCATGCTTGTGGGCAATAAGAGTGATCTACGTCATCTCAGGGCAGTTCCTACAGATGAAGCAAGA
GCTTTTGCAGAAAAGAATGGTTTGTCATTCATTGAAACTTCGGCCCTAGACTCTACAAATGTAGAAGCTG
CTTTTCAGACAATTTTAACAGAGATTTACCGCATTGTTTCTCAGAAGCAAATGTCAGACAGACGCGAAAA
TGACATGTCTCCAAGCAACAATGTGGTTCCTATTCATGTTCCACCAACCACTGAAAACAAGCCAAAGGTG
CAGTGCTGTCAGAACATCTAA
